Addgene plasmid #195303: pOPO794
Purpose: pBAD322-MycaIDCas-ΔCas6-RGR-PaqCI, arapBAD promoter expressing type I-D Cascade of McCAST (Tn7575) without cas6 gene and ribozyme flanked PaqCI entry site.
Depositing lab: Joseph Peters. Depositing organization: Cornell University. Publication: Discovery and characterization of novel type I-D CRISPR-guided transposons identified among diverse Tn7-like elements in cyanobacteria. Hsieh SC, Peters JE. Nucleic Acids Res. 2023 Jan 25;51(2):765-782. doi: 10.1093/nar/gkac1216. PubMed 36537206.
Backbone
  Vector backbone: pBAD322
  Backbone size w/o insert (bp): 4955
  Total vector size (bp): 9874
  Vector type: Bacterial Expression
Growth in bacteria
  Bacterial resistance: Ampicillin, 100 μg/mL
  Growth temperature: 37°C
  Growth strain: DH5alpha
  Copy number: High Copy
Gene/Insert
  Gene/Insert name: McCAST Cascade Δcas6 and ribozyme flanked entry site
  Species: Myxacorys californica WJT36-NPBG1
  Insert size (bp): 4923
  GenBank ID: JAHHHO010000011 DQ119282.1
  Promoter: Arabinose inducible arapBAD
  Cloning method: Gibson Cloning
  Sequencing primers: 5′ TCCACATTGATTATTTGCACGGCG; 3′ CTGGCAGTTCCCTACTCTCG
Terms and licenses: Academic/Nonprofit Terms; Industry Terms: Not Available to Industry
How to cite: pOPO794 was a gift from Joseph Peters (Addgene plasmid # 195303 ; http://n2t.net/addgene:195303 ; RRID:Addgene_195303)
