[The description below was written by a language model from this plasmid's Addgene catalogue record and pLannotate feature annotations shown in this document.]
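Description:
pOPO794 is a bacterial expression plasmid of about 9.9 kb built on the pBAD322 backbone. It carries the type I-D Cascade genes of the CRISPR-associated transposon McCAST (Tn7575) from the cyanobacterium Myxacorys californica WJT36-NPBG1, with the cas6 gene deliberately omitted. The roughly 4.9 kb insert was assembled by Gibson cloning downstream of the arabinose-inducible araBAD promoter. The divergently transcribed araC regulator is also present, so Cascade expression is controlled by L-arabinose. The automated feature table leaves the region between the promoter and a T7Te terminator unannotated, which is consistent with the cyanobacterial Cascade genes lying there, although individual genes are not listed in the record.

Downstream of that terminator the annotation shows a constitutive J23119 promoter followed by a fragment of a hammerhead ribozyme, then an MCS remnant and the rrnB T1/T2 terminators. This corresponds to the catalogue's "RGR" ribozyme-flanked PaqCI entry site. PaqCI is a type IIS enzyme, so the site presumably accepts guide or spacer sequences by Golden Gate-style cloning. Flanking self-cleaving ribozymes would then release a defined guide RNA from the transcript, replacing the crRNA processing normally performed by Cas6. Only the hammerhead element is annotated, and the second ribozyme is not identified in the table.

The plasmid is selected with ampicillin through β-lactamase and replicates from a ColE1/pBR322-type origin. Backbone elements include rop, bom, an M13 origin, and mbeC and tetracycline-resistance fragments. The catalogue lists it as high copy, although rop normally lowers copy number. It is suited to testing Cas6-independent guide RNA supply for RNA-guided transposition by type I-D CRISPR-guided Tn7-like elements in E. coli.
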