Features (pLannotate 1.2.2; 17 found; start..end, strand, type, name):
     96..974     -  CDS            araC: L-arabinose regulatory protein; araC
   1001..1285    +  promoter       araBAD promoter: araBAD; promoter of the L-arabinose operon of E. coli; the araC regulatory gene is transcribed in the opposite direction (Guzman et al., 1995)
   6021..6048    +  terminator     T7Te terminator: phage T7 early transcription terminator
   6055..6089    +  promoter       J23119 promoter: bacterial promoter (Registry of Standard Biological Parts BBa J23119)
   6099..6124    +  misc_RNA       sTRSV HHRz (fragment): hammerhead ribozyme from the tobacco ringspot virus satellite RNA (Khvorova et al., 2003)
   6242..6285    +  misc_feature   MCS (fragment): pUC18/19 multiple cloning site
   6369..6484    +  ncRNA          5S rRNA: Accession: RF00001 - 5S ribosomal RNA
   6488..6574    +  terminator     rrnB T1 terminator: Escherichia coli rrnB; transcription terminator T1 from the E. coli rrnB gene
   6666..6693    +  terminator     rrnB T2 terminator: transcription terminator T2 from the E. coli rrnB gene
   6712..6803    +  promoter       AmpR promoter: bla
   6804..7664    +  CDS            AmpR: β-lactamase; bla; confers resistance to ampicillin, carbenicillin, and related antibiotics
   7706..8086    +  rep_origin     M13 ori (sequence partly withheld): M13 bacteriophage origin of replication; arrow indicates direction of (+) strand synthesis
   8272..8860    +  rep_origin     ori: high-copy-number ColE1/pMB1/pBR322/pUC origin of replication
   9046..9186    -  misc_feature   bom: basis of mobility region from pBR322
   9288..9479    -  CDS            rop: Rop protein, which maintains plasmids at low copy number; rop
   9520..9630    +  CDS            mbeC (fragment): MBEC_ECOLX - Experimental evidence at protein level: Swiss-Prot protein existence level 1. Required for efficient mobilization of ColE1 plasmid and is thus essential to promote the specific transfer of the plasmid during conjugation. Probably functions by inducing DNA bending, helping the MbeA relaxase to melt the DNA around the nic site and cleave the phosphodiester bond. Binds specifically double-stranded DNA (dsDNA) containing the ColE1 oriT but does not recognize the inverted repeat (IR). From Escherichia coli.
   9663..9811    -  CDS            TcR (fragment): tetracycline efflux protein; tet; confers resistance to tetracycline
>Addgene plasmid #195303 | pOPO794 | addgene full sequence | sequence record 383144 | Addgene Partial NGS Result
ATCGATGCATAATGTGCCTGTCAAATGGACGAAGCAGGGATTCTGCAAACCCTATGCTACTCCGTCAAGC
CGTCAATTGTCTGATTCGTTACCAATTATGACAACTTGACGGCTACATCATTCACTTTTTCTTCACAACC
GGCACGGAACTCGCTCGGGCTGGCCCCGGTGCATTTTTTAAATACCCGCGAGAAATAGAGTTGATCGTCA
AAACCAACATTGCGACCGACGGTGGCGATAGGCATCCGGGTGGTGCTCAAAAGCAGCTTCGCCTGGCTGA
TACGTTGGTCCTCGCGCCAGCTTAAGACGCTAATCCCTAACTGCTGGCGGAAAAGATGTGACAGACGCGA
CGGCGACAAGCAAACATGCTGTGCGACGCTGGCGATATCAAAATTGCTGTCTGCCAGGTGATCGCTGATG
TACTGACAAGCCTCGCGTACCCGATTATCCATCGGTGGATGGAGCGACTCGTTAATCGCTTCCATGCGCC
GCAGTAACAATTGCTCAAGCAGATTTATCGCCAGCAGCTCCGAATAGCGCCCTTCCCCTTGCCCGGCGTT
AATGATTTGCCCAAACAGGTCGCTGAAATGCGGCTGGTGCGCTTCATCCGGGCGAAAGAACCCCGTATTG
GCAAATATTGACGGCCAGTTAAGCCATTCATGCCAGTAGGCGCGCGGACGAAAGTAAACCCACTGGTGAT
ACCATTCGCGAGCCTCCGGATGACGACCGTAGTGATGAATCTCTCCTGGCGGGAACAGCAAAATATCACC
CGGTCGGCAAACAAATTCTCGTCCCTGATTTTTCACCACCCCCTGACCGCGAATGGTGAGATTGAGAATA
TAACCTTTCATTCCCAGCGGTCGGTCGATAAAAAAATCGAGATAACCGTTGGCCTCAATCGGCGTTAAAC
CCGCCACCAGATGGGCATTAAACGAGTATCCCGGCAGCAGGGGATCATTTTGCGCTTCAGCCATACTTTT
CATACTCCCGCCATTCAGAGAAGAAACCAATTGTCCATATTGCATCAGACATTGCCGTCACTGCGTCTTT
TACTGGCTCTTCTCGCTAACCAAACCGGTAACCCCGCTTATTAAAAGCATTCTGTAACAAAGCGGGACCA
AAGCCATGACAAAAACGCGTAACAAAAGTGTCTATAATCACGGCAGAAAAGTCCACATTGATTATTTGCA
CGGCGTCACACTTTGCTATGCCATAGCATTTTTATCCATAAGATTAGCGGATCCTACCTGACGCTTTTTA
TCGCAACTCTCTACTGTTTCTCCATACCCGTTTTTTTGGGCTAGCAGGAGGAATTCACCATGAAGCCCTT
ACTCCAGACTCTTCTACTTCAAACTCTACCGTCTGACATTGATCCAGTATTGCTGGCTTATGTTGAGACT
GTATTACCTGCTGTAGAACAGGAGTTCGGTCTGATTCCAGTTTCTAACGATGTTAGTCAAACTGAGCAAA
GCTTGCTGGTTCACATTCTCAATAGTTTGCTGACTGCCTGGAACTTGTTCCCGTTCCTATCCTCAAAATT
GGCGCTATCAGACAACGAGAAACGATTGCTTTGCTTGAGTCTTATCTTTCAAAATGACAACAGTAAGTGC
CAGAGCCGAGAGAATAATTCGCCTCCTACGCTTGGTGTTAATGAAACCCTAAAACAGTACCGAGCATTTG
GAGACAAACTAAATCTGGCGGCGTTCTGGACTGAGTGGCGTGAGTATTTGACAGATATAGTTTATTTAAC
CCAAAGCACCCAACCGCATGCTTTGTCAATCAAGAAGACTGCTCTCAAAATTCCTGCTAATCGCCTAGAG
TTGCCTCTACGTCCATTGCTTCTGTTTGGGGCGATCGCTGCCCAGCTTACTGATCCCGCTGATATTGTCA
TCAAACCGGAAGGCAATGTCTTAAAAGAATGCTTGAAACGTCTGGGTGTTCAGCATCAACTCACTTATCA
TCGAGTACGCGCCTGCACAGGACTCTTAACTGAGGGCATCCACAATGCCATTATGCGTTTTGTACAACCT
CTCGACTGGCAATCCATTCTGTTCTTTGCCCAAGGGATCGTTTATTTGGTTCCCTCTGACAGCAAACTGC
TTGATTGCTCAAAACTACAAACCTTTATCTGGGAGCAGATTAGTGAGCAGTTAGCAATCAGTATGCTTCG
AGGAAAAGTTGGTTTCAAGCGAGATGGCAAAGGGATGAAAGCTGCGCCTCAAACGCTGGAGCTATTCTCA
CCAGCTCAATTCATTCGGAATCTACCCACTGTCATTAATGCCTGTGTCAAGAATGAGACGGAACCTGCAA
CACCTAAACGACTGGCAAATCTTGACCTTGATCCAACAGATCGAGAATTTTTAGCTTGTGGGGCGGATCT
AAGAAGCGATCGCATTGCAGAATTTATCCTTTTCTTGCAGAAGAAGTTTTTTGGGACTAATCCTGAATTT
ATCGATCGAGTTCTCGACCAACTGGGCATTCAATCTGCCATCACTCCAGAACAGACTCAAATCTTCTCAA
GCGGGGTAAATAGGGGATGGTATCACGCAGCCGCTTATTACGTCGCCAGTAACCCTCACTTAGACTCAGA
TGATGTAACGATCAAGCTTCAGGAGATCGCCAATCAACTAGTGGACTGGGCTGAAGAGAAAGAACTTTTT
CCACCTCAAATCAGTCCGACTCGTGAGGTTTTCAATCAATACTTAGCTCAGTACTTGGAATTCCCAAGGT
GGAATAATTCAGCGCCATCCTTTCAACATGAATTGGCAACGTATGTAGCGGCAAAAACAAAAGCCGCTAA
ACAACCAATTTGCTCCCTCAGTTCCAGTGAATTTGACTCAGAAGACCAGCTAGATTCTGTTGTGCTATTC
AAGCCTCAGCAGTATAGCAACAAGAATCCCCTCGGAGGGTGGCAACTGAAGCGAGGAATTTCTAAACTCT
GGTCATTAGAGATGCTTCTGCGGCAGTCTTTCTGGTCAGTTTCCGCAGGCAAGCTGGAAGAGCGACAACC
TGTCTTTCTGTACTTTTTTCCCAGTTTGGTTCATTCCCCTCAGGTCGCAAAAGCGATTCGTATCCTAGTC
AATCAACTTAAACGAGTCAATTTGTGGAAAGTTTGTCGATTCTGGCAGGTACACGGGATGAATGCTAATA
CCCTGCGCTTCTACTCTTGGCTGAAGTCTGATCCCAGACCAGACGATAATGGTAAACGTGATCTCCCTTT
CCTAGCAATCACTTACACCACCACAGCTGGTAAAACGACGACACAGGCTTGGATTGAACCTGCTTTTTTG
GTATTGGCGCTCTCACTTGTGCTGGGCATTAAAGTAGTCGCTACGGCAAGTCCAGTACCACTTTATAACA
GGAGTAGCGAGTTCCCCGAAACAGTGAAGATAGACGGACCTGCGAGCTTCTGGAGCCTGTTGGGTTTGCC
AACCAGCATTCGGCTGGAAGAGAAGATCCAGGGACGGGTCAAACACCTGAATGATTGGCTCGATCGCCTA
CTAATTGCTTACAGTATTCACCTTGACTGTCAAGCGAATCCCCCTGACTCTCGTTGGCAATTGTTTCCCG
GTACAGTGCAGGCTATAACAACTGATGTCTCAGCGATTTTTAGCCTTGCTCATTCGCATTTTCAAAGTCT
TTCGGATGACAGAGTTCAACGATACTGGCACTTTGCTCAAGTATGGGCAGCAGGAGATTCAAACATGGAA
CAGCAATTGGAGCTAACTCAGCGACTGGTCCAGGAATATCGCGCGTTCTACCAAGTTCATGTAGCGAAAG
CAACCCACGCGATCGTGCTCCCGCTGCTAAAGGTTTTAGAGGAGATTCTTTCAACTCCTAGTGATCTGCC
AATTGAAACTCTGATATTACAGACATCGGGACGGTTACATGACGCTTTGAAGCGACAGGAACCCTACAAA
CGCCCCCTGATTATGGATCAGTCTTTATCAATTGAGATTCGTGTCAATAACGAGATTCAGGCAATTCAAC
GATTTGTCACCACTTGCATCAATGATTTATTTTTAGCTCAGTACAAAGGCGATCGCGCCCTACTGCAAGA
ACACCGTAACCGAATTAAATCGGGTGCAGAGTTTGCGTATCGTTTACTAGCTATGCAGGAGCCAAAACCA
AAAACGAAAAAGCAAGAAATTGAAGGAGCACAGATATGAGTGTGTTAGAAGAATTGAAACCTCAATTCCA
TTCGGCTTTTCCCCGTCTGGCATCCGGGAAGTATGTTCATGTCTTCCTGGTACGTCACAGTCAATCCTTT
CCCGTGTTTCAAACAGATGGTGTCCTCAATACGGCTCGAACTCAAGCTGGCTTGGATTCCAAAGATGATA
AATCTAGGCAATCGATCAACCGATTGGTCATGTTCAAGCGCAAGCAAGTAACACCCGAACGACTGGTTGG
ACGACAACTGCTACGATCGCTAGGACTAACCAGTGCTGTAGAAGGCGAAGTCAACTTTTGCGAATACAAC
AGTCAGAAATCGTGCAAGAAATGCCCAGACTGTATTATCTACGGATTCGGGGTTGGAGACAAAGGTGCAG
AACGCTCGAAAGTCTACTCAGACTCAGCGTTCTCGCTCAGTCCTTATGAAACTTCCCACCGCAGTTTCAC
CTTCAATGCGCCGTCAGAAAATGGCACGATGAGTGAAAAGGGAGAACTGCGAAGTTCGATCAACGATCTA
GACCATGTCCTGCCGGAAGTGATGTTTCCTAGTGTTGAAACGCTGCGTGATCCCACATTTGAGGGGTTTA
TTTATGTGCTGGGCAACCTGATTCGCACGCGCCGCTATGGAGGTCAAGAATCCCGAACCGGGACGATGAT
GAATCACATTGTTGGTATTGCCTTTTGCGATGGTGAAGTTTTCAGCAACTTGTATTTCACACAAGCGCTA
TATGATGCCTTGAATGCAAAGGGGGATATTTGCGTGACGATCGAGGACTTTCGACATGAGGCAGCAAGGG
TGGCAAAAAACTGTCTGAAACAGGAGCCAGTTCGCAGCATCACAATTTTTGGGGCTGAACTCGATGCCTT
GCTCGAAGAAGTGACGGGCATCTATCAGGATGAAGTTAAACAGCGCCTTATTATGACCACGCTTTACCAA
CAGACCCAGATCTACAGTGAAAGCTACGGAGCAATTTTTCCTGAGAAGAAGAAAGAGGAAAAGAAAAAAG
CACAGCAAGGCTCTTCGATCTGAGGGATGGTGGAATAATGGTTTTCTATTTTTGCCATTTAACCTTGCAT
GACAATGTTTTCTTTGCCTCACGGGAGATGGGAACTCTCTATGAGACAGAAAAATACCTGCACAATTGGG
CACTTAGCTATGCGCTATTTGAAAGCGCCTACATTCCTAGACCTTATCGATTGGAAGGGGCAGTCGCCCA
GCGTCCTACGTATCTAGAGATTGATAGTGAGCAAAACCTGTTACATCTGAATCAGCAAGGAATTTATGTT
TTTCCCGCCCTGCCGCTTCAGTGGACATATCAGGTCAATACATTCAATGTGTCTCAAGCCTTCTACCATC
AAAAATCAAGACGGTTGGGCTCGGGAGGACATATTCTCAATTACCCAATCAGCTATGGACGGGCAAAGGA
ACTCGCAGTTGGCAGCAAGTACAGAACCTTCATCATTGCTCCTGCCAAAACGAGAATCCCCCGCTGGATA
AGACTAGGCAAATGGTCAGCGAAAATTCGAGTCGAGATCATCCCCATTCCTAAAAGTGGAATTCAAAGGG
CAGCAGGCGAGTATGTTTCTGAGCATCCCCTCAATCCTGTAGATCTCTCTAAAACGACCCGATTATTGCT
GTATAACCGGATTGTCATGCCACCTTCTAGTCTGGTGAGCCAGGCAAAATTGTTGGGTGACTATTGGGAG
ATCTCAAAACCAGCTCAGTGGGCTAAATTGTCTGAGTGGTCAAGCTTAGAGAATTTGCCTGAAACGATTT
GTTTGCCAAGAGGAGTTGCTTATGGAGCTAACACTCTCGTTACCACACCTTAACTAAAAAAAATCAAACT
GGCTCACCTTCGGGTGGGCCTTTTTGCGTTTATATTGACAGCTAGCTCAGTCCTAGGTATAATGCTAGCT
ACTTTTCAGTCTGATGAGTCCGTGAGGACGAAACGAGTAAGCTCGTCACTGAAAGGTAAGCAGGTGTAAG
GCCACCTGCGTAAGGCCGGCATGGTCCCAGCCTCCTCGCTGGCGCCGGCTGGGCAACATGCTTCGGCATG
GCGAATGGGACGTACCCGGGGATCCTCTAGAGTCGACCTGCAGGCATGCAAGCTTGGCTGTTTTGGCGGA
TGAGAGAAGATTTTCAGCCTGATACAGATTAAATCAGAACGCAGAAGCGGTCTGATAAAACAGAATTTGC
CTGGCGGCAGTAGCGCGGTGGTCCCACCTGACCCCATGCCGAACTCAGAAGTGAAACGCCGTAGCGCCGA
TGGTAGTGTGGGGTCTCCCCATGCGAGAGTAGGGAACTGCCAGGCATCAAATAAAACGAAAGGCTCAGTC
GAAAGACTGGGCCTTTCGTTTTATCTGTTGTTTGTCGGTGAACGCTCTCCTGAGTAGGACAAATCCGCCG
GGAGCGGATTTGAACGTTGCGAAGCAACGGCCCGGAGGGTGGCGGGCAGGACGCCCGCCATAAACTGCCA
GGCATCAAATTAAGCAGAAGGCCATCCTGACGGATGGCCTTTTTGCGTTTCTACAAACTCTTTTGTTTAT
TTTTCTAAATACATTCAAATATGTATCCGCTCATGAGACAATAACCCTGATAAATGCTTCAATAATATTG
AAAAAGGAAGAGTATGAGTATTCAACATTTCCGTGTCGCCCTTATTCCCTTTTTTGCGGCATTTTGCCTT
CCTGTTTTTGCTCACCCAGAAACGCTGGTGAAAGTAAAAGATGCTGAAGATCAGTTGGGTGCACGAGTGG
GTTACATCGAACTGGATCTCAACAGCGGTAAGATCCTTGAGAGTTTTCGCCCCGAAGAACGTTTTCCAAT
GATGAGCACTTTTAAAGTTCTGCTATGTGGCGCGGTATTATCCCGTGTTGACGCCGGGCAAGAGCAACTC
GGTCGCCGCATACACTATTCTCAGAATGACTTGGTTGAGTACTCACCAGTCACAGAAAAGCATCTTACGG
ATGGCATGACAGTAAGAGAATTATGCAGTGCTGCCATAACCATGAGTGATAACACTGCGGCCAACTTACT
TCTGACAACGATCGGAGGACCGAAGGAGCTAACCGCTTTTTTGCACAACATGGGGGATCATGTAACTCGC
CTTGATCGTTGGGAACCGGAGCTGAATGAAGCCATACCAAACGACGAGCGTGACACCACGATGCCTGTAG
CAATGGCAACAACGTTGCGCAAACTATTAACTGGCGAACTACTTACTCTAGCTTCCCGGCAACAATTAAT
AGACTGGATGGAGGCGGATAAAGTTGCAGGACCACTTCTGCGCTCGGCCCTTCCGGCTGGCTGGTTTATT
GCTGATAAATCTGGAGCCGGTGAGCGTGGGTCTCGCGGTATCATTGCAGCACTGGGGCCAGATGGTAAGC
CCTCCCGTATCGTAGTTATCTACACGACGGGGAGTCAGGCAACTATGGATGAACGAAATAGACAGATCGC
TGAGATAGGTGCCTCACTGATTAAGCATTGGTAACTGTCAGACCAAGTTTACTCATATATACTTTAGATT
GATT
[125 nt withheld, positions 7705-7829]
C
[141 nt withheld, positions 7831-7971]
CCTTTGACGTTGGAGTCCACGTTCTTT
[37 nt withheld, positions 7999-8035]
ACCCTATCTCGGGCTATTCTTTTGATTTATAAGGGATTTTGCCGATTTCGGCCTATTGGTTAAAAAATGA
GCTGATTTAACAAAAATTTAACGCGAATTTTAACAAAATATTAACGTTTACAATTTAAAAGGATCTAGGT
GAAGATCCTTTTTGATAATCTCATGACCAAAATCCCTTAACGTGAGTTTTCGTTCCACTGAGCGTCAGAC
CCCGTAGAAAAGATCAAAGGATCTTCTTGAGATCCTTTTTTTCTGCGCGTAATCTGCTGCTTGCAAACAA
AAAAACCACCGCTACCAGCGGTGGTTTGTTTGCCGGATCAAGAGCTACCAACTCTTTTTCCGAAGGTAAC
TGGCTTCAGCAGAGCGCAGATACCAAATACTGTCCTTCTAGTGTAGCCGTAGTTAGGCCACCACTTCAAG
AACTCTGTAGCACCGCCTACATACCTCGCTCTGCTAATCCTGTTACCAGTGGCTGCTGCCAGTGGCGATA
AGTCGTGTCTTACCGGGTTGGACTCAAGACGATAGTTACCGGATAAGGCGCAGCGGTCGGGCTGAACGGG
GGGTTCGTGCACACAGCCCAGCTTGGAGCGAACGACCTACACCGAACTGAGATACCTACAGCGTGAGCTA
TGAGAAAGCGCCACGCTTCCCGAAGGGAGAAAGGCGGACAGGTATCCGGTAAGCGGCAGGGTCGGAACAG
GAGAGCGCACGAGGGAGCTTCCAGGGGGAAACGCCTGGTATCTTTATAGTCCTGTCGGGTTTCGCCACCT
CTGACTTGAGCGTCGATTTTTGTGATGCTCGTCAGGGGGGCGGAGCCTATGGAAAAACGCCAGCAACGCG
GCCTTTTTACGGTTCCTGGCCTTTTGCTGGCCTTTTGCTCACATGTTCTTTCCTGCGTTATCCCCTGATT
CTGTGGATAACCGTATTACCGCCTTTGAGTGAGCTGATACCGCTCGCCGCAGCCGAACGACCGAGCGCAG
CGAGTCAGTGAGCGAGGAAGCGGAAGAGCGCCTGATGCGGTATTTTCTCCTTACGCATCTGTGCGGTATT
TCACACCGCATATGGTGCACTCTCAGTACAATCTGCTCTGATGCCGCATAGTTAAGCCAGTATACACTCC
GCTATCGCTACGTGACTGGGTCATGGCTGCGCCCCGACACCCGCCAACACCCGCTGACGCGCCCTGACGG
GCTTGTCTGCTCCCGGCATCCGCTTACAGACAAGCTGTGACCGTCTCCGGGAGCTGCATGTGTCAGAGGT
TTTCACCGTCATCACCGAAACGCGCGAGGCAGCTGCGGTAAAGCTCATCAGCGTGGTCGTGAAGCGATTC
ACAGATGTCTGCCTGTTCATCCGCGTCCAGCTCGTTGAGTTTCTCCAGAAGCGTTAATGTCTGGCTTCTG
ATAAAGCGGGCCATGTTAAGGGCGGTTTTTTCCTGTTTGGTCACTGATGCCTCCGTGTAAGGGGGATTTC
TGTTCATGGGGGTAATGATACCGATGAAACGAGAGAGGATGCTCACGATACGGGTTACTGATGATGAACA
TGCCCGGTTACTGGAACGTTGTGAGGGTAAACAACTGGCGGTATGGATGCGGCGGGACCAGAGAAAAATC
ACTCAGGGTCAATGCCAGCTAGCAGCACGCCATAGTGACTGGCGATGCTGTCGGAATGGACGATATCCCG
CAAGAGGCCCGGCAGTACCGGCATAACCAAGCCTATGCCTACAGCATCCAGGGTGACGGTGCCGAGGATG
ACGATGAGCGCATTGTTAGATTTCATACACGGTGCCTGACTGCGTTAGCAATTTAACTGTGATAAACTAC
CGCATTAAAGCTAGCTT
